>Addgene plasmid #82556 | DNMT3ACD-CRY2-EGFP | depositor full sequence | sequence record 156883 | DNMT3ACD-CRY2-EGFP sequence 8730 bps
CCTGCAGGCAGCTGCGCGCTCGCTCGCTCACTGAGGCCGCCCGGGCGTCGGGCGACCTTTGGTCGCCCGG
CCTCAGTGAGCGAGCGAGCGCGCAGAGAGGGAGTGGCCAACTCCATCACTAGGGGTTCCTGCGGCCGCAC
GCGTAAGCTTTGCAAAGATGGATAAAGTTTTAAACAGAGAGGAATCTTTGCAGCTAATGGACCTTCTAGG
TCTTGAAAGGAGTGGGAATTGGCTCCGGTGCCCGTCAGTGGGCAGAGCGCACATCGCCCACAGTCCCCGA
GAAGTTGGGGGGAGGGGTCGGCAATTGAACCGGTGCCTAGAGAAGGTGGCGCGGGGTAAACTGGGAAAGT
GATGTCGTGTACTGGCTCCGCCTTTTTCCCGAGGGTGGGGGAGAACCGTATATAAGTGCAGTAGTCGCCG
TGAACGTTCTTTTTCGCAACGGGTTTGCCGCCAGAACACAGGTAAGTGCCGTGTGTGGTTCCCGCGGGCC
TGGCCTCTTTACGGGTTATGGCCCTTGCGTGCCTTGAATTACTTCCACCTGGCTGCAGTACGTGATTCTT
GATCCCGAGCTTCGGGTTGGAAGTGGGTGGGAGAGTTCGAGGCCTTGCGCTTAAGGAGCCCCTTCGCCTC
GTGCTTGAGTTGAGGCCTGGCCTGGGCGCTGGGGCCGCCGCGTGCGAATCTGGTGGCACCTTCGCGCCTG
TCTCGCTGCTTTCGATAAGTCTCTAGCCATTTAAAATTTTTGATGACCTGCTGCGACGCTTTTTTTCTGG
CAAGATAGTCTTGTAAATGCGGGCCAAGATCTGCACACTGGTATTTCGGTTTTTGGGGCCGCGGGCGGCG
ACGGGGCCCGTGCGTCCCAGCGCACATGTTCGGCGAGGCGGGGCCTGCGAGCGCGGCCACCGAGAATCGG
ACGGGGGTAGTCTCAAGCTGGCCGGCCTGCTCTGGTGCCTGGCCTCGCGCCGCCGTGTATCGCCCCGCCC
TGGGCGGCAAGGCTGGCCCGGTCGGCACCAGTTGCGTGAGCGGAAAGATGGCCGCTTCCCGGCCCTGCTG
CAGGGAGCTCAAAATGGAGGACGCGGCGCTCGGGAGAGCGGGCGGGTGAGTCACCCACACAAAGGAAAAG
GGCCTTTCCGTCCTCAGCCGTCGCTTCATGTGACTCCACGGAGTACCGGGCGCCGTCCAGGCACCTCGAT
TAGTTCTCGAGCTTTTGGAGTACGTCGTCTTTAGGTTGGGGGGAGGGGTTTTATGCGATGGAGTTTCCCC
ACACTGAGTGGGTGGAGACTGAAGTTAGGCCAGCTTGGCACTTGATGTAATTCTCCTTGGAATTTGCCCT
TTTTGAGTTTGGATCTTGGTTCATTCTCAAGCCTCAGACAGTGGTTCAAAGTTTTTTTCTTCCATTTCAG
GTGTCGTGAGGTACCGCCACCATGCCAGCTGAGAAGAGGAAGCCCATCCGCGTGCTGTCTCTCTTTGATG
GGATTGCTACAGGGCTCCTGGTGCTGAAGGACCTGGGCATCCAAGTGGACCGCTACATTGCCTCCGAGGT
GTGTGAGGACTCCATCACGGTGGGCATGGTGCGGCACCAGGGAAAGATCATGTACGTCGGGGACGTCCGC
AGCGTCACACAGAAGCATATCCAGGAGTGGGGCCCATTCGACCTGGTGATTGGAGGCAGTCCCTGCAATG
ACCTCTCCATTGTCAACCCTGCCCGCAAGGGACTTTATGAGGGTACTGGCCGCCTCTTCTTTGAGTTCTA
CCGCCTCCTGCATGATGCGCGGCCCAAGGAGGGAGATGATCGCCCCTTCTTCTGGCTCTTTGAGAATGTG
GTGGCCATGGGCGTTAGTGACAAGAGGGACATCTCGCGATTTCTTGAGTCTAACCCCGTGATGATTGACG
CCAAAGAAGTGTCTGCTGCACACAGGGCCCGTTACTTCTGGGGTAACCTTCCTGGCATGAACAGGCCTTT
GGCATCCACTGTGAATGATAAGCTGGAGCTGCAAGAGTGTCTGGAGCACGGCAGAATAGCCAAGTTCAGC
AAAGTGAGGACCATTACCACCAGGTCAAACTCTATAAAGCAGGGCAAAGACCAGCATTTCCCCGTCTTCA
TGAACGAGAAGGAGGACATCCTGTGGTGCACTGAAATGGAAAGGGTGTTTGGCTTCCCCGTCCACTACAC
AGACGTCTCCAACATGAGCCGCTTGGCGAGGCAGAGACTGCTGGGCCGATCGTGGAGCGTGCCGGTCATC
CGCCACCTCTTCGCTCCGCTGAAGGAATATTTTGCTTGTGTGGGATCCGCCACCATGAAAAGGCCGGCGG
CCACGAAAAAGGCCGGCCAGGCAAAAAAGAAAAAGAAGATGGACAAAAAGACGATTGTGTGGTTTAGACG
TGACCTTCGCATTGAGGACAACCCTGCGTTGGCAGCGGCAGCGCATGAAGGTTCGGTATTCCCTGTCTTT
ATCTGGTGTCCCGAAGAGGAGGGGCAATTCTATCCCGGTCGCGCGTCCCGATGGTGGATGAAACAGTCGC
TCGCACATCTTAGCCAGTCGTTGAAGGCGCTCGGCTCTGATCTGACGCTCATCAAAACACACAATACAAT
TTCTGCCATTCTGGATTGCATTAGGGTGACTGGTGCCACCAAAGTTGTGTTCAATCACCTTTATGATCCC
GTAAGCCTGGTCAGGGATCATACAGTAAAAGAGAAACTTGTAGAGAGGGGAATCAGCGTCCAATCGTACA
ATGGGGACTTGTTGTATGAACCGTGGGAAATCTATTGTGAGAAAGGCAAACCTTTCACTTCCTTCAATTC
GTACTGGAAGAAATGCCTCGACATGTCCATCGAGTCAGTCATGCTGCCGCCACCTTGGAGACTTATGCCC
ATTACTGCTGCGGCAGAGGCGATCTGGGCTTGCAGCATCGAAGAACTTGGTCTGGAAAACGAAGCGGAAA
AACCCAGTAACGCGCTCCTGACGCGAGCGTGGTCGCCAGGCTGGTCGAATGCTGATAAGCTCCTTAATGA
GTTTATCGAGAAACAGTTGATCGACTATGCGAAGAATAGCAAGAAGGTGGTGGGAAATTCCACTTCCCTC
CTGTCGCCGTATCTCCACTTTGGGGAGATTAGCGTGAGGCATGTGTTCCAATGTGCGCGGATGAAGCAAA
TCATTTGGGCTCGCGACAAAAACTCTGAAGGAGAGGAGTCTGCCGATTTGTTTTTGAGAGGAATCGGCCT
TAGGGAGTATTCACGATACATCTGCTTCAACTTTCCGTTTACACATGAACAATCCCTCCTCAGCCACCTC
CGCTTCTTTCCGTGGGACGCGGACGTGGACAAATTCAAGGCCTGGCGGCAGGGGCGCACGGGATACCCGT
TGGTGGATGCGGGTATGAGAGAGCTGTGGGCAACGGGTTGGATGCACAACCGTATTCGAGTCATCGTTAG
TAGCTTTGCCGTTAAGTTCCTCTTGTTGCCCTGGAAATGGGGGATGAAATACTTTTGGGACACGCTTCTG
GATGCGGACTTGGAGTGCGATATTCTTGGGTGGCAGTACATTTCGGGTTCCATCCCTGACGGGCATGAAC
TTGACCGATTGGATAACCCTGCACTGCAAGGAGCAAAGTACGACCCGGAGGGAGAATACATCAGGCAGTG
GCTCCCAGAGCTGGCCCGTCTGCCCACCGAGTGGATTCACCACCCGTGGGATGCTCCCCTGACCGTCCTT
AAAGCCTCAGGGGTCGAATTGGGGACGAATTACGCGAAACCCATCGTCGATATTGACACCGCACGAGAAT
TGCTGGCGAAAGCCATCTCAAGAACACGCGAAGCGCAGATTATGATCGGAGCAGCGCCGGCTAGCCCCAA
GAAGAAGAGAAAGGTGGAGGCCAGCGGTTCCGGACGGGCTGACGCATTGGACGATTTTGATCTGGATATG
CTGGGAAGTGACGCCCTCGATGATTTTGACCTTGACATGCTTGGTTCGGATGCCCTTGATGACTTTGACC
TCGACATGCTCGGCAGTGACGCCCTTGATGATTTCGACCTGGACATGCTGATTAACTCTAGAGGCAGTGG
AGAGGGCAGAGGAAGTCTGCTAACATGCGGTGACGTCGAGGAGAATCCTGGCCCAGTGAGCAAGGGCGAG
GAGCTGTTCACCGGGGTGGTGCCCATCCTGGTCGAGCTGGACGGCGACGTAAACGGCCACAAGTTCAGCG
TGTCCGGCGAGGGCGAGGGCGATGCCACCTACGGCAAGCTGACCCTGAAGTTCATCTGCACCACCGGCAA
GCTGCCCGTGCCCTGGCCCACCCTCGTGACCACCCTGACCTACGGCGTGCAGTGCTTCAGCCGCTACCCC
GACCACATGAAGCAGCACGACTTCTTCAAGTCCGCCATGCCCGAAGGCTACGTCCAGGAGCGCACCATCT
TCTTCAAGGACGACGGCAACTACAAGACCCGCGCCGAGGTGAAGTTCGAGGGCGACACCCTGGTGAACCG
CATCGAGCTGAAGGGCATCGACTTCAAGGAGGACGGCAACATCCTGGGGCACAAGCTGGAGTACAACTAC
AACAGCCACAACGTCTATATCATGGCCGACAAGCAGAAGAACGGCATCAAGGTGAACTTCAAGATCCGCC
ACAACATCGAGGACGGCAGCGTGCAGCTCGCCGACCACTACCAGCAGAACACCCCCATCGGCGACGGCCC
CGTGCTGCTGCCCGACAACCACTACCTGAGCACCCAGTCCGCCCTGAGCAAAGACCCCAACGAGAAGCGC
GATCACATGGTCCTGCTGGAGTTCGTGACCGCCGCCGGGATCACTCTCGGCATGGACGAGCTGTACAAGT
AAGAATTCGATATCAAGCTTATCGATAATCAACCTCTGGATTACAAAATTTGTGAAAGATTGACTGGTAT
TCTTAACTATGTTGCTCCTTTTACGCTATGTGGATACGCTGCTTTAATGCCTTTGTATCATGCTATTGCT
TCCCGTATGGCTTTCATTTTCTCCTCCTTGTATAAATCCTGGTTGCTGTCTCTTTATGAGGAGTTGTGGC
CCGTTGTCAGGCAACGTGGCGTGGTGTGCACTGTGTTTGCTGACGCAACCCCCACTGGTTGGGGCATTGC
CACCACCTGTCAGCTCCTTTCCGGGACTTTCGCTTTCCCCCTCCCTATTGCCACGGCGGAACTCATCGCC
GCCTGCCTTGCCCGCTGCTGGACAGGGGCTCGGCTGTTGGGCACTGACAATTCCGTGGTGTTGTCGGGGA
AATCATCGTCCTTTCCTTGGCTGCTCGCCTGTGTTGCCACCTGGATTCTGCGCGGGACGTCCTTCTGCTA
CGTCCCTTCGGCCCTCAATCCAGCGGACCTTCCTTCCCGCGGCCTGCTGCCGGCTCTGCGGCCTCTTCCG
CGTCTTCGCCTTCGCCCTCAGACGAGTCGGATCTCCCTTTGGGCCGCCTCCCCGCATCGATACCGAGCGC
TGCTCGAGAGATCTACGGGTGGCATCCCTGTGACCCCTCCCCAGTGCCTCTCCTGGCCCTGGAAGTTGCC
ACTCCAGTGCCCACCAGCCTTGTCCTAATAAAATTAAGTTGCATCATTTTGTCTGACTAGGTGTCCTTCT
ATAATATTATGGGGTGGAGGGGGGTGGTATGGAGCAAGGGGCAAGTTGGGAAGACAACCTGTAGGGCCTG
CGGGGTCTATTGGGAACCAAGCTGGAGTGCAGTGGCACAATCTTGGCTCACTGCAATCTCCGCCTCCTGG
GTTCAAGCGATTCTCCTGCCTCAGCCTCCCGAGTTGTTGGGATTCCAGGCATGCATGACCAGGCTCAGCT
AATTTTTGTTTTTTTGGTAGAGACGGGGTTTCACCATATTGGCCAGGCTGGTCTCCAACTCCTAATCTCA
GGTGATCTACCCACCTTGGCCTCCCAAATTGCTGGGATTACAGGCGTGAACCACTGCTCCCTTCCCTGTC
CTTCTGATTTTGTAGGTAACCACGTGCGGACCGAGCGGCCGCAGGAACCCCTAGTGATGGAGTTGGCCAC
TCCCTCTCTGCGCGCTCGCTCGCTCACTGAGGCCGGGCGACCAAAGGTCGCCCGACGCCCGGGCTTTGCC
CGGGCGGCCTCAGTGAGCGAGCGAGCGCGCAGCTGCCTGCAGGGGCGCCTGATGCGGTATTTTCTCCTTA
CGCATCTGTGCGGTATTTCACACCGCATA
[142 nt withheld, positions 6190-6331]
C
[141 nt withheld, positions 6333-6473]
CCTTTGACGTTGGAGTCCACGTTCTTT
[37 nt withheld, positions 6501-6537]
ACCCTATCTCGGGCTATTCTTTTGATTTATAAGGGATTTTGCCGATTTCGGCCTATTGGTTAAAAAATGA
GCTGATTTAACAAAAATTTAACGCGAATTTTAACAAAATATTAACGTTTACAATTTTATGGTGCACTCTC
AGTACAATCTGCTCTGATGCCGCATAGTTAAGCCAGCCCCGACACCCGCCAACACCCGCTGACGCGCCCT
GACGGGCTTGTCTGCTCCCGGCATCCGCTTACAGACAAGCTGTGACCGTCTCCGGGAGCTGCATGTGTCA
GAGGTTTTCACCGTCATCACCGAAACGCGCGAGACGAAAGGGCCTCGTGATACGCCTATTTTTATAGGTT
AATGTCATGATAATAATGGTTTCTTAGACGTCAGGTGGCACTTTTCGGGGAAATGTGCGCGGAACCCCTA
TTTGTTTATTTTTCTAAATACATTCAAATATGTATCCGCTCATGAGACAATAACCCTGATAAATGCTTCA
ATAATATTGAAAAAGGAAGAGTATGAGTATTCAACATTTCCGTGTCGCCCTTATTCCCTTTTTTGCGGCA
TTTTGCCTTCCTGTTTTTGCTCACCCAGAAACGCTGGTGAAAGTAAAAGATGCTGAAGATCAGTTGGGTG
CACGAGTGGGTTACATCGAACTGGATCTCAACAGCGGTAAGATCCTTGAGAGTTTTCGCCCCGAAGAACG
TTTTCCAATGATGAGCACTTTTAAAGTTCTGCTATGTGGCGCGGTATTATCCCGTATTGACGCCGGGCAA
GAGCAACTCGGTCGCCGCATACACTATTCTCAGAATGACTTGGTTGAGTACTCACCAGTCACAGAAAAGC
ATCTTACGGATGGCATGACAGTAAGAGAATTATGCAGTGCTGCCATAACCATGAGTGATAACACTGCGGC
CAACTTACTTCTGACAACGATCGGAGGACCGAAGGAGCTAACCGCTTTTTTGCACAACATGGGGGATCAT
GTAACTCGCCTTGATCGTTGGGAACCGGAGCTGAATGAAGCCATACCAAACGACGAGCGTGACACCACGA
TGCCTGTAGCAATGGCAACAACGTTGCGCAAACTATTAACTGGCGAACTACTTACTCTAGCTTCCCGGCA
ACAATTAATAGACTGGATGGAGGCGGATAAAGTTGCAGGACCACTTCTGCGCTCGGCCCTTCCGGCTGGC
TGGTTTATTGCTGATAAATCTGGAGCCGGTGAGCGTGGGTCTCGCGGTATCATTGCAGCACTGGGGCCAG
ATGGTAAGCCCTCCCGTATCGTAGTTATCTACACGACGGGGAGTCAGGCAACTATGGATGAACGAAATAG
ACAGATCGCTGAGATAGGTGCCTCACTGATTAAGCATTGGTAACTGTCAGACCAAGTTTACTCATATATA
CTTTAGATTGATTTAAAACTTCATTTTTAATTTAAAAGGATCTAGGTGAAGATCCTTTTTGATAATCTCA
TGACCAAAATCCCTTAACGTGAGTTTTCGTTCCACTGAGCGTCAGACCCCGTAGAAAAGATCAAAGGATC
TTCTTGAGATCCTTTTTTTCTGCGCGTAATCTGCTGCTTGCAAACAAAAAAACCACCGCTACCAGCGGTG
GTTTGTTTGCCGGATCAAGAGCTACCAACTCTTTTTCCGAAGGTAACTGGCTTCAGCAGAGCGCAGATAC
CAAATACTGTCCTTCTAGTGTAGCCGTAGTTAGGCCACCACTTCAAGAACTCTGTAGCACCGCCTACATA
CCTCGCTCTGCTAATCCTGTTACCAGTGGCTGCTGCCAGTGGCGATAAGTCGTGTCTTACCGGGTTGGAC
TCAAGACGATAGTTACCGGATAAGGCGCAGCGGTCGGGCTGAACGGGGGGTTCGTGCACACAGCCCAGCT
TGGAGCGAACGACCTACACCGAACTGAGATACCTACAGCGTGAGCTATGAGAAAGCGCCACGCTTCCCGA
AGGGAGAAAGGCGGACAGGTATCCGGTAAGCGGCAGGGTCGGAACAGGAGAGCGCACGAGGGAGCTTCCA
GGGGGAAACGCCTGGTATCTTTATAGTCCTGTCGGGTTTCGCCACCTCTGACTTGAGCGTCGATTTTTGT
GATGCTCGTCAGGGGGGCGGAGCCTATGGAAAAACGCCAGCAACGCGGCCTTTTTACGGTTCCTGGCCTT
TTGCTGGCCTTTTGCTCACATGT
Features (pLannotate 1.2.2; 20 found; start..end, strand, type, name):
     12..39      +  repeat_region  AAV2 ITR (fragment): inverted terminal repeat of adeno-associated virus serotype 2 inverted
     68..95      +  repeat_region  AAV2 ITR (fragment): inverted terminal repeat of adeno-associated virus serotype 2 inverted
    158..224     +  CDS            small t antigen (fragment): SV40 (simian virus 40) small t antigen
    231..1409    +  promoter       EF-1α promoter: strong constitutive promoter for human elongation factor EF-1α
   1425..2282    +  CDS            Dnmt3a (fragment): DNM3A_MOUSE - Experimental evidence at protein level: Swiss-Prot protein existence level 1. Required for genome-wide de novo methylation and is essential for the establishment of DNA methylation patterns during development (PubMed:9662389, PubMed:11399089, PubMed:10555141, PubMed:11919202, PubMed:16567415, PubMed:17713477). DNA methylation is coordinated with methylation of histones (PubMed:9662389, PubMed:11399089, PubMed:10555141, PubMed:11919202, PubMed:16567415, PubMed:17713477). It modifies DNA in a non-processive manner and also methylates non-CpG sites (PubMed:9662389, PubMed:11399089,
   2298..2345    +  CDS            nucleoplasmin NLS: bipartite nuclear localization signal from nucleoplasmin
   2346..3839    +  CDS            CRY2 (fragment): CRY2_ARATH - Also known as PHH1 From Arabidopsis thaliana (Mouse-ear cress).
   4011..4027    +  CDS            VP96 (fragment): 6 tandem repeats of the minimal activation domain of herpes simplex virus VP16 (Cheng et al., 2013)
   4116..4832    +  CDS            EGFP: the original enhanced GFP (Yang et al., 1996) mammalian codon-optimized
   4833..4857    +  misc_feature   MCS (fragment): pBluescript multiple cloning site
   4857..5445    +  misc_feature   WPRE: woodchuck hepatitis virus posttranscriptional regulatory element
   5477..5953    +  polyA_signal   hGH poly(A) signal: human growth hormone polyadenylation signal
   5993..6133    +  repeat_region  AAV2 ITR: inverted terminal repeat of adeno-associated virus serotype 2 inverted
   6138..6189    -  misc_feature   bom (fragment): basis of mobility region from pBR322
   6208..6588    +  rep_origin     M13 ori (sequence partly withheld): M13 bacteriophage origin of replication; arrow indicates direction of (+) strand synthesis
   6664..6713    -  misc_feature   bom (fragment): basis of mobility region from pBR322
   6815..6850    -  CDS            rop (fragment): Rop protein, which maintains plasmids at low copy number; rop
   6945..7049    +  promoter       AmpR promoter: bla
   7050..7910    +  CDS            AmpR: β-lactamase; bla; confers resistance to ampicillin, carbenicillin, and related antibiotics
   8081..8669    +  rep_origin     ori: high-copy-number ColE1/pMB1/pBR322/pUC origin of replication
