[The description below was written by a language model from this plasmid's Addgene catalogue record and pLannotate feature annotations shown in this document.]
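Description:
DNMT3ACD-CRY2-EGFP is an 8,730 bp AAV transfer plasmid for mammalian expression, built on the pAAV_EF1a_WPRE_hGHpA backbone used for the LITE2.0 light-inducible effector system. It is propagated in bacteria as a high-copy plasmid through a ColE1/pUC-type origin with ampicillin selection (AmpR under its own promoter), and it also carries an M13/f1-type phage origin. The expression cassette lies between AAV2 inverted terminal repeats, which permit packaging into recombinant AAV. The right ITR is annotated in full, while the left one is detected only as short fragments.

The EF-1α promoter drives a single open reading frame. It begins with a roughly 860 bp DNMT3A segment, which the name indicates is the catalytic domain of this de novo DNA methyltransferase. The catalogue lists the gene as human, whereas the automated annotation matched it to the mouse Dnmt3a protein. A nucleoplasmin-type bipartite NLS follows, then CRY2PHR, the N-terminal photolyase homology region of Arabidopsis cryptochrome 2. The catalogue also lists an NLS-VP64 tag C-terminal on the backbone, but the feature table detects only a very short VP16-repeat fragment there, so it is unclear whether a functional activation domain remains. A 2A peptide then links EGFP, so the reporter is co-translated as a separate protein that marks expressing cells. WPRE and the hGH polyadenylation signal improve transcript stability and processing.

CRY2PHR binds its partner CIB1 under blue light, so the methyltransferase domain can be recruited to a DNA-targeting module fused to CIB1, which must be supplied on a separate construct. The associated work used this approach for optogenetic epigenetic editing of the Ascl1 gene in neural stem cells.
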