Addgene plasmid #82556: DNMT3ACD-CRY2-EGFP
Purpose: Encodes DMNT3 under LITE2.0 system
Depositing lab: Joseph Irudayaraj. Depositing organization: Purdue University. Publication: Epigenetic Editing of Ascl1 Gene in Neural Stem Cells by Optogenetics. Lo CL, Choudhury SR, Irudayaraj J, Zhou FC. Sci Rep. 2017 Feb 9;7:42047. doi: 10.1038/srep42047. PubMed 28181538.
Backbone
  Vector backbone: pAAV_EF1a_WPRE_hGHpA
  Backbone manufacturer: Zhang lab
  Vector type: Mammalian Expression, AAV
Growth in bacteria
  Bacterial resistance: Ampicillin, 100 μg/mL
  Growth temperature: 37°C
  Growth strain: NEB Stable
  Copy number: High Copy
Gene/Insert 1
  Gene/Insert name: DNMT3A
  Species: H. sapiens (human)
  Entrez Gene: DNMT3A (a.k.a. DNMT3A2, HESJAS, M.HsaIIIA, TBRS)
  Promoter: EF-1alpha
  Cloning method: Restriction Enzyme; 5′ cloning site Acc651 (not destroyed); 3′ cloning site BamHI (not destroyed)
  Sequencing primers: 5′ unknown
Gene/Insert 2
  Gene/Insert name: CRY2
  Species: A. thaliana (mustard weed)
  Mutation: CRY2PHR (N-terminal photolyase homology region domain of CRY2 only)
  Entrez Gene: CRY2 (a.k.a. AT1G04400, AT-PHH1, ATCRY2, CRYPTOCHROME 2 APOPROTEIN, F19P19.14, F19P19_14, FHA, PHH1, cryptochrome 2)
  Tag / fusion protein: NLS(alpha-imp) (N terminal on backbone); NLS-VP64 (C terminal on backbone)
  Cloning method: Unknown
  Sequencing primers: 5′ unknown
Gene/Insert 3
  Gene/Insert name: EGFP
  Species: jellyfish
  Tag / fusion protein: 2A (N terminal on backbone)
  Cloning method: Unknown
  Sequencing primers: 5′ unknown
Resource information
  A portion of this plasmid was derived from a plasmid made by: The insert (DNMT3A) was incorporated into the ‘pAAV_EF1α_WPRE_hGHpA’ backbone of mammalian expression vector (plasmid #47457, from Zhang F, Addgene).
Terms and licenses: Academic/Nonprofit Terms; Industry Terms: Not Available to Industry
How to cite: DNMT3ACD-CRY2-EGFP was a gift from Joseph Irudayaraj (Addgene plasmid # 82556 ; http://n2t.net/addgene:82556 ; RRID:Addgene_82556)
