>Addgene plasmid #82556 | DNMT3ACD-CRY2-EGFP | addgene partial sequence | sequence record 158027 | EF1a-F 5'-TCAAGCCTCAGACAGTGGTTC-3'
GGTGTCGTGAGGTACCGCCACCATGCCAGCTGAGAAGAGGAAGCCCATCCGCGTGCTGTCTCTCTTTGAT
GGGATTGCTACAGGGCTCCTGGTGCTGAAGGACCTGGGCATCCAAGTGGACCGCTACATTGCCTCCGAGG
TGTGTGAGGACTCCATCACGGTGGGCATGGTGCGGCACCAGGGAAAGATCATGTACGTCGGGGACGTCCG
CAGCGTCACACAGAAGCATATCCAGGAGTGGGGCCCATTCGACCTGGTGATTGGAGGCAGTCCCTGCAAT
GACCTCTCCATTGTCAACCCTGCCCGCAAGGGACTTTATGAGGGTACTGGCCGCCTCTTCTTTGAGTTCT
ACCGCCTCCTGCATGATGCGCGGCCCAAGGAGGGAGATGATCGCCCCTTCTTCTGGCTCTTTGAGAATGT
GGTGGCCATGGGCGTTAGTGACAAGAGGGACATCTCGCGATTTCTTGAGTCTAACCCCGTGATGATTGAC
GCCAAAGAAGTGTCTGCTGCACACAGGGCCCGTTACTTCTGGGGTAACCTTCCTGGCATGAACAGGCCTT
TGGCATCCACTGTGAATGATAAGCTGGAGCTGCAAGAGTGTCTGGAGCACGGCAGAATAGCCAAGTTCAG
CAAAGTGAGGACCATTACCACCAGGTCAAACTCTATAAAGCAGGGCAAAGACCAGCATTTCCCCGTCTTC
ATGAACGAGAAGGAGGACATCCTGTGGTGCACTGAAATGGAAAGGGTGTTTGGCTTCCCCGTCCACTACA
CAGACGTCTCCAACATGAGCCGCTTGGCGAGGCAGAGACTGCTGGGCCGATCGTGGAGCGTGCCGGTCAT
CCGCCACCTCTTCGCTCCGCTGAAGGAATATTTTGCTTGTGTGGGATCCGCCACCATGAAAAGGCCGGCG
GCCACGAAAAAGGCCGGCCAGGCAAAAAAGAAA
