>Addgene plasmid #82556 | DNMT3ACD-CRY2-EGFP | addgene partial sequence | sequence record 158028 | EGFP-N 5'-CGTCGCCGTCCAGCTCGACCAG-3'
GCTCCTCGCCCTTGCTCACTGGGCCAGGATTCTCCTCGACGTCACCGCATGTTAGCAGACTTCCTCTGCC
CTCTCCACTGCCTCTAGAGTTAATCAGCATGTCCAGGTCGAAATCATCAAGGGCGTCACTGCCGAGCATG
TCGAGGTCAAAGTCATCAAGGGCATCCGAACCAAGCATGTCAAGGTCAAAATCATCGAGGGCGTCACTTC
CCAGCATATCCAGATCAAAATCGTCCAATGCGTCAGCCCGTCCGGAACCGCTGGCCTCCACCTTTCTCTT
CTTCTTGGGGCTAGCCGGCGCTGCTCCGATCATAATCTGCGCTTCGCGTGTTCTTGAGATGGCTTTCGCC
AGCAATTCTCGTGCGGTGTCAATATCGACGATGGGTTTCGCGTAATTCGTCCCCAATTCGACCCCTGAGG
CTTTAAGGACGGTCAGGGGAGCATCCCACGGGTGGTGAATCCACTCGGTGGGCAGACGGGCCAGCTCTGG
GAGCCACTGCCTGATGTATTCTCCCTCCGGGTCGTACTTTGCTCCTTGCAGTGCAGGGTTATCCAATCGG
TCAAGTTCATGCCCGTCAGGGATGGAACCCGAAATGTACTGCCACCCAAGAATATCGCACTCCAAGTCCG
CATCCAGAAGCGTGTCCCAAAAGTATTTCATCCCCCATTTCCAGGGCAACAAGAGGAACTTAACGGCAAA
GCTACTAACGATGACTCGAATACGGTTGTGCATCCAACCCGTTGCCCACAGCTCTCTCATACCCGCATCC
ACCAACGGGTATCCCGTGCGCCCCTGCCGCCAGGCCTTGAATTTGTCCACGTCCGCGTCCCACGGAAAGA
AGCGGAGGTGGCTGA
