>Addgene plasmid #82556 | DNMT3ACD-CRY2-EGFP | addgene partial sequence | sequence record 158540 | aCRY2-F2 5'-TGATCCCTGACCAGGCTTAC-3'
ACTTTGGTGGCACCAGTCACCCTAATGCAATCCAGAATGGCAGAAATTGTATTGTGTGTTTTGATGAGCG
TCAGATCAGAGCCGAGCGCCTTCAACGACTGGCTAAGATGTGCGAGCGACTGTTTCATCCACCATCGGGA
CGCGCGACCGGGATAGAATTGCCCCTCCTCTTCGGGACACCAGATAAAGACAGGGAATACCGAACCTTCA
TGCGCTGCCGCTGCCAACGCAGGGTTGTCCTCAATGCGAAGGTCACGTCTAAACCACACAATCGTCTTTT
TGTCCATCTTCTTTTTCTTTTTTGCCTGGCCGGCCTTTTTCGTGGCCGCCGGCCTTTTCATGGTGGCGGA
TCCCACACAAGCAAAATATTCCTTCAGCGGAGCGAAGAGGTGGCGGATGACCGGCACGCTCCACGATCGG
CCCAGCAGTCTCTGCCTCGCCAAGCGGCTCATGTTGGAGACGTCTGTGTAGTGGACGGGGAAGCCAAACA
CCCTTTCCATTTCAGTGCACCACAGGATGTCCTCCTTCTCGTTCATGAAGACGGGGAAATGCTGGTCTTT
GCCCTGCTTTATAGAGTTTGACCTGGTGGTAATGGTCCTCACTTTGCTGAACTTGGCTATTCTGCCGTGC
TCCAGACACTCTTGCAGCTCCAGCTTATCATTCACAGTGGATGCCAAAGGCCTGTTCATGCCAGGAAGGT
TACCCCAGAAGTAACGGGCCCTGTGTGCAGCAGACACTTCTTTGGCGTCAATCATCACGGGGTTAGACTC
AAGAAATCGCGAGATGTCCCTCTTGTCACTAACGCCCATGGCCACCACATTCTCAAAGAGCCAGAAGAAG
GGGCGATCATCTCCCTCCTTGGGCCGCGCATCATGCAGGAGGCGGTAGAACTCAAAGAAGAGGCGGCCAG
TACCCTCATAAAGTCCCTTGCGGGCAGGGTTGACAATGGAGAGGTCATTGCAGGGACTGCCTCCAATCAC
CAGGTCGAATGGGCCCCACTCCTGGA
